Addgene plasmid #44200: BC-EV (empty vector)
Purpose: (Empty Backbone)
Depositing lab: Lei Xu. Depositing organization: University of Rochester Medical Center.
Backbone
  Vector backbone: Barcode
  Backbone size (bp): 7500
  Vector type: Mammalian Expression, Retroviral
  Promoter: LTR
  Selectable markers: Puromycin
Growth in bacteria
  Bacterial resistance: Ampicillin, 100 μg/mL
  Growth temperature: 37°C
  Growth strain: Stbl3
  Copy number: Unknown
Gene/Insert
  Cloning method: Restriction Enzyme
  Sequencing primers: 5′ n/a; 3′ n/a
Terms and licenses: Academic/Nonprofit Terms; Industry Terms: Not Available to Industry
How to cite: BC-EV (empty vector) was a gift from Lei Xu (Addgene plasmid # 44200 ; http://n2t.net/addgene:44200 ; RRID:Addgene_44200)
