[The description below was written by a language model from this plasmid's Addgene catalogue record and pLannotate feature annotations shown in this document.]
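Description:
BC-EV is an empty retroviral backbone for mammalian expression, listed in the catalogue as built on a "Barcode" vector of about 7.5 kb; the depositor's full sequence record is 7,293 nt. The annotated features show an MSCV-type gammaretroviral architecture: 5′ and 3′ long terminal repeats from murine embryonic stem cell virus flank the transfer region, with the MESV Ψ packaging signal and a truncated, start-codon-less MMLV gag segment just downstream of the 5′ LTR. Together these allow the genomic RNA to be efficiently encapsidated when the viral proteins are supplied in trans by packaging cells. Transcription of the payload is driven by the LTR, as the catalogue states.

Downstream of the gag fragment lies a short cloning region containing a lacZα remnant and a T7 promoter, followed by an EMCV IRES and the puromycin N-acetyltransferase gene. A small fragment annotated as an S-Tag sits just before the PuroR coding sequence. A gene inserted by restriction cloning upstream of the IRES would therefore be expressed from the same LTR-driven bicistronic transcript as the puromycin marker, linking transgene expression to drug selection in transduced cells. An unannotated stretch of roughly 900 nt separates PuroR from the 3′ LTR. The record does not say what it contains, and it does not describe where or what the barcode element implied by the backbone name is.

In bacteria the plasmid is maintained through a high-copy ColE1/pUC-type origin and selected with ampicillin via β-lactamase. The remaining lac, rop, bom, TcR and env fragments are leftover pieces from earlier cloning vectors. As an empty vector, it serves as a recipient for inserts and as a matched control for derivative constructs.
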