Features (pLannotate 1.2.2; 21 found; start..end, strand, type, name):
    580..921     +  misc_feature   MESV Ψ: packaging signal of murine embryonic stem cell virus
    988..1404    +  CDS            gag (truncated): truncated Moloney murine leukemia virus (MMLV) gag gene lacking the start codon
   1432..1522    -  CDS            lacZα (fragment): LacZα fragment of β-galactosidase; lacZ fragment
   1525..1543    +  promoter       T7 promoter: promoter for bacteriophage T7 RNA polymerase
   1594..2056    +  misc_feature   IRES: internal ribosome entry site (IRES) of the encephalomyocarditis virus (EMCV)
   2076..2102    +  CDS            S-Tag (fragment): affinity and epitope tag derived from pancreatic ribonuclease A
   2115..2707    +  CDS            PuroR: puromycin N-acetyltransferase; pac from Streptomyces; confers resistance to puromycin
   3606..4121    +  LTR            3' LTR: 3' long terminal repeat from murine embryonic stem cell virus
   4314..4330    -  protein_bind   lac operator: The lac repressor binds to the lac operator to inhibit transcription in E. coli. This inhibition can be relieved by adding lactose or isopropyl-β-D-thiogalactopyranoside (IPTG). lac repressor encoded by lacI
   4338..4368    -  promoter       lac promoter: promoter for the E. coli lac operon
   4383..4404    -  protein_bind   CAP binding site: CAP binding activates transcription in the presence of cAMP. E. coli catabolite activator protein
   4417..4509    -  CDS            lacI (fragment): lac repressor; lacI; The lac repressor binds to the lac operator to inhibit transcription in E. coli. This inhibition can be relieved by adding lactose or isopropyl-β-D-thiogalactopyranoside (IPTG).
   4692..5280    -  rep_origin     ori: high-copy-number ColE1/pMB1/pBR322/pUC origin of replication
   5451..6311    -  CDS            AmpR: β-lactamase; bla; confers resistance to ampicillin, carbenicillin, and related antibiotics
   6312..6416    -  promoter       AmpR promoter: bla
   6511..6546    +  CDS            rop (fragment): Rop protein, which maintains plasmids at low copy number; rop
   6648..6747    +  misc_feature   bom (fragment): basis of mobility region from pBR322
   6753..6902    -  CDS            lacZα (fragment): LacZα fragment of β-galactosidase; lacZ fragment
   6906..7151    -  CDS            TcR (fragment): tetracycline efflux protein; tet; confers resistance to tetracycline
   7152..7250    +  CDS            env (fragment): murine leukemia virus gPr80 envelope polyprotein precursor; env; proteolytically cleaved into gp70SU and p15TM subunits
   7292..516     +  LTR            5' LTR (across the origin): 5' long terminal repeat from murine embryonic stem cell virus
>Addgene plasmid #44200 | BC-EV (empty vector) | depositor full sequence | sequence record 59983 | BC-EV (empty vector) sequence 7293 bps
TGAAAGACCCCACCTGTAGGTTTGGCAAGCTAGCTTAAGTAACGCCATTTTGCAAGGCATGGAAAATACA
TAACTGAGAATAGAGAAGTTCAGATCAAGGTTAGGAACAGAGAGACAGCAGAATATGGGCCAAACAGGAT
ATCTGTGGTAAGCAGTTCCTGCCCCGGCTCAGGGCCAAGAACAGATGGTCCCCAGATGCGGTCCCGCCCT
CAGCAGTTTCTAGAGAACCATCAGATGTTTCCAGGGTGCCCCAAGGACCTGAAAATGACCCTGTGCCTTA
TTTGAACTAACCAATCAGTTCGCTTCTCGCTTCTGTTCGCGCGCTTCTGCTCCCCGAGCTCAATAAAAGA
GCCCACAACCCCTCACTCGGCGCGCCAGTCCTCCGATAGACTGCGTCGCCCGGGTACCCGTATTCCCAAT
AAAGCCTCTTGCTGTTTGCATCCGAATCGTGGACTCGCTGATCCTTGGGAGGGTCTCCTCAGATTGATTG
ACTGCCCACCTCGGGGGTCTTTCATTTGGAGGTTCCACCGAGATTTGGAGACCCCTGCCTAGGGACCACC
GACCCCCCCGCCGGGAGGTAAGCTGGCCAGCGGTCGTTTCGTGTCTGTCTCTGTCTTTGTGCGTGTTTGT
GCCGGCATCTAATGTTTGCGCCTGCGTCTGTACTAGTTAGCTAACTAGCTCTGTATCTGGCGGACCCGTG
GTGGAACTGACGAGTTCTGAACACCCGGCCGCAACCCTGGGAGACGTCCCAGGGACTTTGGGGGCCGTTT
TTGTGGCCCGACCTGAGGAAGGGAGTCGATGTGGAATCCGACCCCGTCAGGATATGTGGTTCTGGTAGGA
GACGAGAACCTAAAACAGTTCCCGCCTCCGTCTGAATTTTTGCTTTCGGTTTGGAACCGAAGCCGCGCGT
CTTGTCTGCTGCAGCGCTGCAGCATCGTTCTGTGTTGTCTCTGTCTGACTGTGTTTCTGTATTTGTCTGA
AAATTAGGGCCAGACTGTTACCACTCCCTTAAGTTTGACCTTAGGTCACTGGAAAGATGTCGAGCGGATC
GCTCACAACCAGTCGGTAGATGTCAAGAAGAGACGTTGGGTTACCTTCTGCTCTGCAGAATGGCCAACCT
TTAACGTCGGATGGCCGCGAGACGGCACCTTTAACCGAGACCTCATCACCCAGGTTAAGATCAAGGTCTT
TTCACCTGGCCCGCATGGACACCCAGACCAGGTCCCCTACATCGTGACCTGGGAAGCCTTGGCTTTTGAC
CCCCCTCCCTGGGTCAAGCCCTTTGTACACCCTAAGCCTCCGCCTCCTCTTCCTCCATCCGCCCCGTCTC
TCCCCCTTGAACCTCCTCGTTCGACCCCGCCTCGATCCTCCCTTTATCCAGCCCTCACTCCTTCTCTAGG
CGCCGGAATTAGATCTACCGGGGTCGAAATTCTGGCGAAAGGGGGATGTGCTGCAAGGCGATTAAGTTGG
GTAACGCCAGGGTTTTCCCAGTCACGACGTTGTAAAACGACGGCCAGTGAATTGTAATACGACTCACTAT
AGGGCGAATTAATTCCGGTTATTTTCCACCATATTGCCGTCTTTTGGCAATGTGAGGGCCCGGAAACCTG
GCCCTGTCTTCTTGACGAGCATTCCTAGGGGTCTTTCCCCTCTCGCCAAAGGAATGCAAGGTCTGTTGAA
TGTCGTGAAGGAAGCAGTTCCTCTGGAAGCTTCTTGAAGACAAACAACGTCTGTAGCGACCCTTTGCAGG
CAGCGGAACCCCCCACCTGGCGACAGGTGCCTCTGCGGCCAAAAGCCACGTGTATAAGATACACCTGCAA
AGGCGGCACAACCCCAGTGCCACGTTGTGAGTTGGATAGTTGTGGAAAGAGTCAAATGGCTCTCCTCAAG
CGTATTCAACAAGGGGCTGAAGGATGCCCAGAAGGTACCCCATTGTATGGGATCTGATCTGGGGCCTCGG
TGCACATGCTTTACATGTGTTTAGTCGAGGTTAAAAAAACGTCTAGGCCCCCCGAACCACGGGGACGTGG
TTTTCCTTTGAAAAACACGATGATAATATGGCCACCACCCATATGAAAGAAACCGCTGCTGCTAAATTCG
AAGCCACCATGGTGGAGTACAAGCCCACGGTGCGCCTCGCCACCCGCGACGACGTCCCCAGGGCCGTACG
CACCCTCGCCGCCGCGTTCGCCGACTACCCCGCCACGCGCCACACCGTCGATCCGGACCGCCACATCGAG
CGGGTCACCGAGCTGCAAGAACTCTTCCTCACGCGCGTCGGGCTCGACATCGGCAAGGTGTGGGTCGCGG
ACGACGGCGCCGCGGTGGCGGTCTGGACCACGCCGGAGAGCGTCGAAGCGGGGGCGGTGTTCGCCGAGAT
CGGCCCGCGCATGGCCGAGTTGAGCGGTTCCCGGCTGGCCGCGCAGCAACAGATGGAAGGCCTCCTGGCG
CCGCACCGGCCCAAGGAGCCCGCGTGGTTCCTGGCCACCGTCGGCGTCTCGCCCGACCACCAGGGCAAGG
GTCTGGGCAGCGCCGTCGTGCTCCCCGGAGTGGAGGCGGCCGAGCGCGCCGGGGTGCCCGCCTTCCTGGA
GACCTCCGCGCCCCGCAACCTCCCCTTCTACGAGCGGCTCGGCTTCACCGTCACCGCCGACGTCGAGGTG
CCCGAAGGACCGCGCACCTGGTGCATGACCCGCAAGCCCGGTGCCTGGTCGACAAGCATGGGGTAAAGTA
CTGTTCTCATCACATCATATCAAGGTTATATACCATCAATATTGCCACAGATGTTACTTAGCCTTTTAAT
ATTTCTCTAATTTAGTGTATATGCAATGATAGTTCTCTGATTTCTGAGATTGAGTTTCTCATGTGTAATG
ATTATTTAGAGTTTCTCTTTCATCTGTTCAAATTTTTGTCTAGTTTTATTTTTTACTGATTTGTAAGACT
TCTTTTTATAATCTGCATATTACAATTCTCTTTACTGGGGTGTTGCAAATATTTTCTGTCATTCTATGGC
CTGACTTTTCTTAATGGTTTTTTAATTTTAAAAATAAGTCTTAATATTCATGCAATCTAATTAACAATCT
TTTCTTTGTGGTTAGGACTTTGAGTCATAAGAAATTTTTCTCTACACTGAAGTCATGATGGCATGCTTCT
ATATTATTTTCTAAAAGATTTAAAGTTTTGCCTTCTCCATTTAGACTTATAATTCACTGGAATTTTTTTG
TGTGTATGGTATGACATATGGGTTCCCTTTTATTTTTTACATATAAATATATTTCCCTGTTTTTCTAAAA
AAGAAAAAGATCATCATTTTCCCATTGTAAAATGCCATATTTTTTTCATAGGTCACTTACATATATCAAT
GGGTCTGTTTCTGAGCTCTACTCTATTTTATCAGCCTCACTGTCTATCCCCACACATCTCATGCTTTGCT
CTAAATCTTGATATTTAGTGGAACATTCTTTCCCATTTTGTTCTACAAGAATATTTTTGTTATTGTCTTT
TGGGCTTCTATATACATTTTAGAATGAGGTTGGCAAGTTCTCGACCTGCAGCCAAGCTTATCGATAAAAT
AAAAGATTTTATTTAGTCTCCAGAAAAAGGGGGGAATGAAAGACCCCACCTGTAGGTTTGGCAAGCTAGC
TTAAGTAACGCCATTTTGCAAGGCATGGAAAATACATAACTGAGAATAGAGAAGTTCAGATCAAGGTTAG
GAACAGAGAGACAGCAGAATATGGGCCAAACAGGATATCTGTGGTAAGCAGTTCCTGCCCCGGCTCAGGG
CCAAGAACAGATGGTCCCCAGATGCGGTCCCGCCCTCAGCAGTTTCTAGAGAACCATCAGATGTTTCCAG
GGTGCCCCAAGGACCTGAAAATGACCCTGTGCCTTATTTGAACTAACCAATCAGTTCGCTTCTCGCTTCT
GTTCGCGCGCTTCTGCTCCCCGAGCTCAATAAAAGAGCCCACAACCCCTCACTCGGCGCGCCAGTCCTCC
GATAGACTGCGTCGCCCGGGTACCCGTGTATCCAATAAACCCTCTTGCAGTTGCATCCGACTTGTGGTCT
CGCTGTTCCTTGGGAGGGTCTCCTCTGAGTGATTGACTACCCGTCAGCGGGGGTCTTTCATGGGTAACAG
TTTCTTGAAGTTGGAGAACAACATTCTGAGGGTAGGAGTCGAATATTAAGTAATCCTGACTCAATTAGCC
ACTGTTTTGAATCCACATACTCCAATACTCCTGAAATAGTTCATTATGGACAGCGCAGAAGAGCTGGGGA
GAATTAATTCGTAATCATGGTCATAGCTGTTTCCTGTGTGAAATTGTTATCCGCTCACAATTCCACACAA
CATACGAGCCGGAAGCATAAAGTGTAAAGCCTGGGGTGCCTAATGAGTGAGCTAACTCACATTAATTGCG
TTGCGCTCACTGCCCGCTTTCCAGTCGGGAAACCTGTCGTGCCAGCTGCATTAATGAATCGGCCAACGCG
CGGGGAGAGGCGGTTTGCGTATTGGGCGCTCTTCCGCTTCCTCGCTCACTGACTCGCTGCGCTCGGTCGT
TCGGCTGCGGCGAGCGGTATCAGCTCACTCAAAGGCGGTAATACGGTTATCCACAGAATCAGGGGATAAC
GCAGGAAAGAACATGTGAGCAAAAGGCCAGCAAAAGGCCAGGAACCGTAAAAAGGCCGCGTTGCTGGCGT
TTTTCCATAGGCTCCGCCCCCCTGACGAGCATCACAAAAATCGACGCTCAAGTCAGAGGTGGCGAAACCC
GACAGGACTATAAAGATACCAGGCGTTTCCCCCTGGAAGCTCCCTCGTGCGCTCTCCTGTTCCGACCCTG
CCGCTTACCGGATACCTGTCCGCCTTTCTCCCTTCGGGAAGCGTGGCGCTTTCTCATAGCTCACGCTGTA
GGTATCTCAGTTCGGTGTAGGTCGTTCGCTCCAAGCTGGGCTGTGTGCACGAACCCCCCGTTCAGCCCGA
CCGCTGCGCCTTATCCGGTAACTATCGTCTTGAGTCCAACCCGGTAAGACACGACTTATCGCCACTGGCA
GCAGCCACTGGTAACAGGATTAGCAGAGCGAGGTATGTAGGCGGTGCTACAGAGTTCTTGAAGTGGTGGC
CTAACTACGGCTACACTAGAAGGACAGTATTTGGTATCTGCGCTCTGCTGAAGCCAGTTACCTTCGGAAA
AAGAGTTGGTAGCTCTTGATCCGGCAAACAAACCACCGCTGGTAGCGGTGGTTTTTTTGTTTGCAAGCAG
CAGATTACGCGCAGAAAAAAAGGATCTCAAGAAGATCCTTTGATCTTTTCTACGGGGTCTGACGCTCAGT
GGAACGAAAACTCACGTTAAGGGATTTTGGTCATGAGATTATCAAAAAGGATCTTCACCTAGATCCTTTT
AAATTAAAAATGAAGTTTTAAATCAATCTAAAGTATATATGAGTAAACTTGGTCTGACAGTTACCAATGC
TTAATCAGTGAGGCACCTATCTCAGCGATCTGTCTATTTCGTTCATCCATAGTTGCCTGACTCCCCGTCG
TGTAGATAACTACGATACGGGAGGGCTTACCATCTGGCCCCAGTGCTGCAATGATACCGCGAGACCCACG
CTCACCGGCTCCAGATTTATCAGCAATAAACCAGCCAGCCGGAAGGGCCGAGCGCAGAAGTGGTCCTGCA
ACTTTATCCGCCTCCATCCAGTCTATTAATTGTTGCCGGGAAGCTAGAGTAAGTAGTTCGCCAGTTAATA
GTTTGCGCAACGTTGTTGCCATTGCTACAGGCATCGTGGTGTCACGCTCGTCGTTTGGTATGGCTTCATT
CAGCTCCGGTTCCCAACGATCAAGGCGAGTTACATGATCCCCCATGTTGTGCAAAAAAGCGGTTAGCTCC
TTCGGTCCTCCGATCGTTGTCAGAAGTAAGTTGGCCGCAGTGTTATCACTCATGGTTATGGCAGCACTGC
ATAATTCTCTTACTGTCATGCCATCCGTAAGATGCTTTTCTGTGACTGGTGAGTACTCAACCAAGTCATT
CTGAGAATAGTGTATGCGGCGACCGAGTTGCTCTTGCCCGGCGTCAATACGGGATAATACCGCGCCACAT
AGCAGAACTTTAAAAGTGCTCATCATTGGAAAACGTTCTTCGGGGCGAAAACTCTCAAGGATCTTACCGC
TGTTGAGATCCAGTTCGATGTAACCCACTCGTGCACCCAACTGATCTTCAGCATCTTTTACTTTCACCAG
CGTTTCTGGGTGAGCAAAAACAGGAAGGCAAAATGCCGCAAAAAAGGGAATAAGGGCGACACGGAAATGT
TGAATACTCATACTCTTCCTTTTTCAATATTATTGAAGCATTTATCAGGGTTATTGTCTCATGAGCGGAT
ACATATTTGAATGTATTTAGAAAAATAAACAAATAGGGGTTCCGCGCACATTTCCCCGAAAAGTGCCACC
TGACGTCTAAGAAACCATTATTATCATGACATTAACCTATAAAAATAGGCGTATCACGAGGCCCTTTCGT
CTCGCGCGTTTCGGTGATGACGGTGAAAACCTCTGACACATGCAGCTCCCGGAGACGGTCACAGCTTGTC
TGTAAGCGGATGCCGGGAGCAGACAAGCCCGTCAGGGCGCGTCAGCGGGTGTTGGCGGGTGTCGGGGCTG
GCTTAACTATGCGGCATCAGAGCAGATTGTACTGAGAGTGCACCATATGCGGTGTGAAATACCGCACAGA
TGCGTAAGGAGAAAATACCGCATCAGGCGCCATTCGCCATTCAGGCTGCGCAACTGTTGGGAAGGGCGAT
CGGTGCGGGCCTCTTCGCTATTACGCCAGCTGGCGAAAGGGGGATGTGCTGCAAGGCGATTAAGTTGGGT
AACGCCAGGGTTTTCCCAGTCACGACGTTGTAAAACGACGGCGCAAGGAAGCAGCCCAGTAGTAGGTTGA
GGCCGTTGAGCACCGCCGCCGCAAGGAATGGTGCATGCAAGGAGATGGCGCCCAACAGTCCCCCGGCCAC
GGGGCCTGCCACCATACCCACGCCGAAACAAGCGCTCATGAGCCCGAAGTGGCGAGCCCGATCTTCCCCA
TCGGTGATGTCGGCGATATAGGCGCCAGCAACCGCACCTGTGGCGCCGGTGATGCCGGCCACGATGCGTC
CGGCGTAGAGGCGATTAGTCCAATTTGTTAAAGACAGGATATCAGTGGTCCAGGCTCTAGTTTTGACTCA
ACAATATCACCAGCTGAAGCCTATAGAGTACGAGCCATAGATAAAATAAAAGATTTTATTTAGTCTCCAG
AAAAAGGGGGGAA
