>Addgene plasmid #44200 | BC-EV (empty vector) | addgene partial sequence | sequence record 68578 | pLXSN5 5'-CCCTTGAACCTCCTCGTTCGACC-3'
TTATCCAGCCCTCACTCCTTCTCTAGGCGCCGGAATTAGATCTACCGGGGTCGAAATTCTGGCGAAAGGG
GGATGTGCTGCAAGGCGATTAAGTTGGGTAACGCCAGGGTTTTCCCAGTCACGACGTTGTAAAACGACGG
CCAGTGAATTGTAATACGACTCACTATAGGGCGAATTAATTCCGGTTATTTTCCACCATATTGCCGTCTT
TTGGCAATGTGAGGGCCCGGAAACCTGGCCCTGTCTTCTTGACGAGCATTCCTAGGGGTCTTTCCCCTCT
CGCCAAAGGAATGCAAGGTCTGTTGAATGTCGTGAAGGAAGCAGTTCCTCTGGAAGCTTCTTGAAGACAA
ACAACGTCTGTAGCGACCCTTTGCAGGCAGCGGAACCCCCCACCTGGCGACAGGTGCCTCTGCGGCCAAA
AGCCACGTGTATAAGATACACCTGCAAAGGCGGCACAACCCCAGTGCCACGTTGTGAGTTGGATAGTTGT
GGAAAGAGTCAAATGGCTCTCCTCAAGCGTATTCAACAAGGGGCTGAAGGATGCCCAGAAGGTACCCCAT
TGTATGGGATCTGATCTGGGGCCTCGGTGCACATGCTTTACATGTGTTTAGTCGAGGTTAAAAAAACGTC
TAGGCCCCCCGAACCACGGGGACGTGGTTTTCCTTTGAAAAACACGATGATAATATGGCCACCACCCATA
TGAAAGAAACCGCTGCTGCTAAATTCGAAGCCACCATGGTGGAGTACAAGCCCACGGTGCGCCTCGCCAC
CCGCGACGACGTCCCCAGGGCCGTACGCACCCTCGCCGCCGCGTTCGCCGACTACCCCGCCACGCGCCAC
ACCGTCGATCCGGACCGCCACATC
