>Addgene plasmid #44200 | BC-EV (empty vector) | addgene partial sequence | sequence record 68579 | pCDH-rev 5'-GCATTCCTTTGGCGAGAG-3'
GGCCAGGTTTCCGGGCCCTCACATTGCCAAAAGACGGCAATATGGTGGAAAATAACCGGAATTAATTCGC
CCTATAGTGAGTCGTATTACAATTCACTGGCCGTCGTTTTACAACGTCGTGACTGGGAAAACCCTGGCGT
TACCCAACTTAATCGCCTTGCAGCACATCCCCCTTTCGCCAGAATTTCGACCCCGGTAGATCTAATTCCG
GCGCCTAGAGAAGGAGTGAGGGCTGGATAAAGGGAGGATCGAGGCGGGGTCGAACGAGGAGGTTCAAGGG
GGAGAGACGGGGCGGATGGAGGAAGAGGAGGCGGAGGCTTAGGGTGTACAAAGGGCTTGACCCAGGGAGG
GGGGTCAAAAGCCAAGGCTTCCCAGGTCACGATGTAGGGGACCTGGTCTGGGTGTCCATGCGGGCCAGGT
GAAAAGACCTTGATCTTAACCTGGGTGATGAGGTCTCGGTTAAAGGTGCCGTCTCGCGGCCATCCGACGT
TAAAGGTTGGCCATTCTGCAGAGCAGAAGGTAACCCAACGTCTCTTCTTGACATCTACCGACTGGTTGTG
AGCGATCCGCTCGACATCTTTCCAGTGACCTAAGGTCAAACTTAAGGGAGTGGTAACAGTCTGGCCCTAA
TTTTCAGACAAATACA
